Addgene plasmid #74469: Cd99l2 long
Purpose: Expresses Cd99l2 transcript variant 1-IRES-EGFP under CAG promoter in mammalian cells
Depositing lab: Young Ho Suh. Depositing organization: Seoul National University. Publication: Cd99l2 regulates excitatory synapse development and restrains immediate-early gene activation. Kang M, Yoon SH, Kang M, Park SP, Song WS, Kim J, Lee S, Park DH, Song JM, Kim B, Park KH, Joe EH, Woo HG, Park SH, Kaang BK, Han D, Lee YS, Kim MH, Suh YH. Cell Rep. 2025 Jan 28;44(1):115155. doi: 10.1016/j.celrep.2024.115155. Epub 2025 Jan 13. PubMed 39808524.
Backbone
  Vector backbone: pCAGIG
  Backbone manufacturer: Addgene Plasmid #11159
  Backbone size w/o insert (bp): 6135
  Total vector size (bp): 6951
  Vector type: Mammalian Expression
Growth in bacteria
  Bacterial resistance: Ampicillin, 100 μg/mL
  Growth temperature: 37°C
  Growth strain: DH5alpha
  Copy number: High Copy
Gene/Insert
  Gene/Insert name: CD99 antigen-like 2, transcript variant 1
  Species: M. musculus (mouse)
  Insert size (bp): 714
  GenBank ID: NM_001199349
  Entrez Gene: Cd99l2 (a.k.a. Mic2l1, Xap89)
  Promoter: chicken beta actin promoter
  Cloning method: Restriction Enzyme; 5′ cloning site EcoRI (unknown if destroyed); 3′ cloning site NotI (unknown if destroyed)
  Sequencing primers: 5′ pCAGIG primer-CCATGTTCATGCCTTCTTCT
Terms and licenses: Academic/Nonprofit Terms; Industry Terms: Not Available to Industry
How to cite: Cd99l2 long was a gift from Young Ho Suh (Addgene plasmid # 74469 ; http://n2t.net/addgene:74469 ; RRID:Addgene_74469)
