[The description below was written by a language model from this plasmid's Addgene catalogue record.]
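Description:
Cd99l2 long is a mammalian expression plasmid built on the pCAGIG backbone, a vector designed for strong constitutive expression of a gene of interest together with a fluorescent reporter. It is maintained in E. coli as a high-copy plasmid under ampicillin selection. The record lists a backbone of 6135 bp and a total size of 6951 bp. It gives no mammalian selection marker and no feature table, so details such as the bacterial origin and polyadenylation signal are not stated.

The insert is the 714 bp coding sequence of mouse CD99 antigen-like 2 (Cd99l2, also known as Mic2l1 or Xap89), transcript variant 1, which the name suggests is the longer of the isoforms studied. It was cloned by restriction digestion between EcoRI and NotI sites. Expression is driven by the CAG promoter, recorded in the promoter field as the chicken beta-actin promoter. CAG is a composite element that pairs this promoter with a viral enhancer to give robust activity in many mammalian cell types, including neurons. Downstream of the insert, an internal ribosome entry site (IRES) followed by EGFP allows both proteins to be translated from a single bicistronic transcript. Cd99l2 is therefore produced as a separate protein rather than as a fusion to EGFP, no epitope tag is recorded, and green fluorescence marks the transfected cells that express it.

The construct is suited to overexpression of this Cd99l2 isoform in mammalian cells, with EGFP identifying expressing cells for imaging or functional analysis. The associated publication concerns the role of Cd99l2 in excitatory synapse development and immediate-early gene activation, which suggests use in neuronal studies.
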