>Addgene plasmid #74469 | Cd99l2 long | depositor partial sequence | sequence record 140464 | Cd99l2 CDS in front of IRES-EGFP
GAATTCCTGCAGCCCGGGGGATCCGCCCCTGCGCTAACTGTGCTCCTCCGGGCCCCTGCGCCTGCTCCCA
GCCATGGTGGCCAGGCTCACGGCTTTCCTCGTTTGCCTCGTTTTCTCCTTGGCCACCCTTGTCCAGAGAG
GATATGGAGACACAGATGGTTTTAATCTGGAGGATGCACTGAAAGAAACTTCCTCAGTAAAGCAGAGATG
GGACCACTTCAGCACCACGACTAGGAGGCCAGTAACAACCAGAGCCCCAGCAAATCCAGCAGAGAGATGG
GACCATGTTGCCACTACTACAACTAGAAGGCCAGGAACAACTAGAGCACCATCAAATCCTATGGAACTAG
ATGGGTTTGACTTGGAAGATGCCTTGGATGATCGAAATGATCTAGATGGTCCCAAAAAGCCAAGTGCAGG
AGAAGCAGGAGGTTGGTCAGACAAGGATCTTGAAGACATCGTGGAAGGTGGGGGATACAAACCTGACAAG
AATAAAGGCGGTGGTGGTTATGGCAGCAACGATGACCCTGGATCTGGCATATCGACAGAAACTGGCACCA
TTGCAGGTGTGGCCAGTGCCCTTGCTATGGCCCTGATTGGAGCTGTATCCAGCTACATCTCCTACCAGCA
GAAGAAGTTTTGCTTCAGCATTCAGCAGGGCCTCAATGCAGACTACGTGAAGGGGGAGAACCTGGAAGCT
GTTGTGTGTGAGGAGCCCCAAGTGACATACTCAAAACAAGAAACGCAGTCTGCAGAACCCCCACCACCCG
AGCCACCCCGGATTTGAGGCAGGTACATCTGAAGGAAGCCACGGGCTAGAGCGGCCGC
