>Addgene plasmid #74469 | Cd99l2 long | addgene partial sequence | sequence record 142201 | pCAGGS5 5'-ggttcggcttctggcgtgtgacc-3'
TGTTCATGCCTTCTTCTTTTTCCTACAGCTCCTGGGCAACGTGCTGGTTATTGTGCTGTCTCATCATTTT
GGCAAAGAATTCCTGCAGCCCGGGGGATCCGCCCCTGCGCTAACTGTGCTCCTCCGGGCCCCTGCGCCTG
CTCCCAGCCATGGTGGCCAGGCTCACGGCTTTCCTCGTTTGCCTCGTTTTCTCCTTGGCCACCCTTGTCC
AGAGAGGATATGGAGACACAGATGGTTTTAATCTGGAGGATGCACTGAAAGAAACTTCCTCAGTAAAGCA
GAGATGGGACCACTTCAGCACCACGACTAGGAGGCCAGTAACAACCAGAGCCCCAGCAAATCCAGCAGAG
AGATGGGACCATGTTGCCACTACTACAACTAGAAGGCCAGGAACAACTAGAGCACCATCAAATCCTATGG
AACTAGATGGGTTTGACTTGGAAGATGCCTTGGATGATCGAAATGATCTAGATGGTCCCAAAAAGCCAAG
TGCAGGAGAAGCAGGAGGTTGGTCAGACAAGGATCTTGAAGACATCGTGGAAGGTGGGGGATACAAACCT
GACAAGAATAAAGGCGGTGGTGGTTATGGCAGCAACGATGACCCTGGATCTGGCATATCGACAGAAACTG
GCACCATTGCAGGTGTGGCCAGTGCCCTTGCTATGGCCCTGATTGGAGCTGTATCCAGCTACATCTCCTA
CCAGCAGAAGAAGTTTTGCTTCAGCATTCAGCAGGGCCTCAATGCAGACTACGTGAAGGGGGAGAACCTG
GAAGCTGTTGTGTGTGAGGAGCCCCAAGTGACATACTCAAAACAAGAAACGCAGTCTGCAGAACCCCCAC
CACCCGAGCCACCCCGGATTTGAGGCAGGTACATCTGAAGG
